>Addgene plasmid #198373 | pBZS-YP_009325790 | addgene full sequence | sequence record 390267 | Addgene NGS Result
AAGAAACCAATTGTCCATATTGCATCAGACATTGCCGTCACTGCGTCTTTTACTGGCTCTTCTCGCTAAC
CAAACCGGTAACCCCGCTTATTAAAAGCATTCTGTAACAAAGCGGGACCAAAGCCATGACAAAAACGCGT
AACAAAAGTGTCTATAATCACGGCAGAAAAGTCCACATTGATTATTTGCACGGCGTCACACTTTGCTATG
CCATAGCATTTTTATCCATAAGATTAGCCGATCCTACCTGACGCTTTTTATCGCAACTCTCTACTGTTTC
TCCATACCCGTTTTTTGGGCTAACAGGAGGAATTAACCATGGGGGGTTCTCATCATCATCATCATCATGG
TATGGCTAGCATGACTGGTGGACAGCAAATGGGTCGGGATCTGTACGACGATGACGATAAGCTCGAGGGA
TCCATGGTGCTGCGTGCGCTGGACCTGTTCAGCGGTATCGGTGGCATTACCCACGGCCTGCGTGAAATCG
TTAAACCGGTGGCGTTCGTTGAGAAGAACGACGATGCGCGTGCGTTTCTGAAGAAAAAGCACCCGACCGT
TCCGGTGTTCGACGATGTTTGCAGCTTTGATACCACCACCTGGGTGGACAAAGTTGATATCATTACCGCG
GGTTGGCCGTGCACCGGCTTTAGCAACGCGGGTACCAAGACCGGCTTCAGCCACGAGGCGAGCGGTCTGT
TTACCGAAGTGGTTCGTATTACCAAAGAGTGCCGTCCGAAGTACCTGTTCCTGGAAAACAGCCACACCCT
GAGCCTGCCGGAGAACGTGAGCGTGGTTGTGAGCGCGTTTGACGAACTGGGCTATGATTGCCGTTGGACC
ACCTGCCGTGCGACCTGCGTGAGCGCGCTGCACCAGCGTCACCGTTGGTTCTGCCTGGTTGTGCGTCGTG
ACGTTGAAATCGATTTCGTTGTGAGCTACATTGAAAAATTTGATTGGAGCGCGAACGAGCCGCCGCGTCA
GATCAAAAAGAGCACCAAGGAGAACATCCTGCACATTAGCCTGGCGGGTAACGCGGTTGTGCCGGACCAA
GTTCGTTACGCGATGGATATTCTGTGCAGCTTCGAGCCGGAAAAATATCCGTGCAGCAGCCGTACCAAAA
GCGGTTTCAGCAAGAACGGCGTTGTGTTTATGCGTGATGTGAAGCACCCGGCGCGTGAACCGCTGAACAT
CGTTCTGCGTCCGCGTGACAACGAGGCGAGCTTTGTTGTGCTGTGCGATCCGAAAAAGGCGCTGACCAAA
CCGGTGATTCAAAAGTACTGGCCGACCCCGCTGCACAGCAACAAATATGCGACCAAGTGCCCGCGTACCC
TGACCAAACGTGTGAGCAAGATGCTGAGCGCGTGCGTTGGTTTTAGCGAGGGTGGCGACAAAAACGGCTA
TCTGAGCGCGAAGTGGGTTCTGTGGCTGATGGGCTACGACGATAAATATATGAGCCCGCTGACCACCATC
ATTGAATTCCAGCATGATGAAGCAGTGGATAACAAGTTTAACAAAGAACAGCAGAACGCGTTTTATGAGA
TCTTGCACTTACCGAATCTGAACGAGGAACAGCGCAATGCGTTCATTCAGTCCCTTAAAGACGATCCATC
TCAAAGCGCAAATCTGCTGGCAGAAGCCAAGAAACTGAACGATGCTCAAGCTCCGAAAGTCGACAACAAA
TTCAACAAAGAGCAACAGAATGCGTTCTACGAAATTCTGCATTTACCGAACCTGAATGAAGAACAGCGTA
ACGCCTTTATCCAATCGCTGAAAGATGATCCTAGTCAGTCAGCCAATCTGTTGGCGGAAGCGAAGAAACT
CAATGACGCCCAAGCTCCCAAAGTTGACGCGAATAGCTGGAGCCATCCGCAGTTTGAAAAGCTTTAGGGC
TGTTTTGGCGGATGAGAGAAGATTTTCAGCCTGATACAGATTAAATCAGAACGCAGAAGCGGTCTGATAA
AACAGAATTTGCCTGGCGGCAGTAGCGCGGTGGTCCCACCTGACCCCATGCCGAACTCAGAAGTGAAACG
CCGTAGCGCCGATGGTAGTGTGGGGTCTCCCCATGCGAGAGTAGGGAACTGCCAGGCATCAAATAAAACG
AAAGGCTCAGTCGAAAGACTGGGCCTTTCGTTTTATCTGTTGTTTGTCGGTGAACGCTCTCCTGAGTAGG
ACAAATCCGCCGGGAGCGGATTTGAACGTTGCGAAGCAACGGCCCGGAGGGTGGCGGGCAGGACGCCCGC
CATAAACTGCCAGGCATCAAATTAAGCAGAAGGCCATCCTGACGGATGGCCTTTTTGCGTTTCTACAAAC
TCTTTTGTTTATTTTTCTAAATACATTCAAATATGTATCCGCTCATGAGACAATAACCCTGATAAATGCT
TCAATAATATTGAAAAAGGAAGAGTATGAGTATTCAACATTTCCGTGTCGCCCTTATTCCCTTTTTTGCG
GCATTTTGCCTTCCTGTTTTTGCTCACCCAGAAACGCTGGTGAAAGTAAAAGATGCTGAAGATCAGTTGG
GTGCACGAGTGGGTTACATCGAACTGGATCTCAACAGCGGTAAGATCCTTGAGAGTTTTCGCCCCGAAGA
ACGTTTTCCAATGATGAGCACTTTTAAAGTTCTGCTATGTGGCGCGGTATTATCCCGTGTTGACGCCGGG
CAAGAGCAACTCGGTCGCCGCATACACTATTCTCAGAATGACTTGGTTGAGTACTCACCAGTCACAGAAA
AGCATCTTACGGATGGCATGACAGTAAGAGAATTATGCAGTGCTGCCATAACCATGAGTGATAACACTGC
GGCCAACTTACTTCTGACAACGATCGGAGGACCGAAGGAGCTAACCGCTTTTTTGCACAACATGGGGGAT
CATGTAACTCGCCTTGATCGTTGGGAACCGGAGCTGAATGAAGCCATACCAAACGACGAGCGTGACACCA
CGATGCCTGTAGCAATGGCAACAACGTTGCGCAAACTATTAACTGGCGAACTACTTACTCTAGCTTCCCG
GCAACAATTAATAGACTGGATGGAGGCGGATAAAGTTGCAGGACCACTTCTGCGCTCGGCCCTTCCGGCT
GGCTGGTTTATTGCTGATAAATCTGGAGCCGGTGAGCGTGGGTCTCGCGGTATCATTGCAGCACTGGGGC
CAGATGGTAAGCCCTCCCGTATCGTAGTTATCTACACGACGGGGAGTCAGGCAACTATGGATGAACGAAA
TAGACAGATCGCTGAGATAGGTGCCTCACTGATTAAGCATTGGTAACTGTCAGACCAAGTTTACTCATAT
ATACTTTAGATTGATTTAAAACTTCATTTTTAATTTAAAAGGATCTAGGTGAAGATCCTTTTTGATAATC
TCATGACCAAAATCCCTTAACGTGAGTTTTCGTTCCACTGAGCGTCAGACCCCGTAGAAAAGATCAAAGG
ATCTTCTTGAGATCCTTTTTTTCTGCGCGTAATCTGCTGCTTGCAAACAAAAAAACCACCGCTACCAGCG
GTGGTTTGTTTGCCGGATCAAGAGCTACCAACTCTTTTTCCGAAGGTAACTGGCTTCAGCAGAGCGCAGA
TACCAAATACTGTCCTTCTAGTGTAGCCGTAGTTAGGCCACCACTTCAAGAACTCTGTAGCACCGCCTAC
ATACCTCGCTCTGCTAATCCTGTTACCAGTGGCTGCTGCCAGTGGCGATAAGTCGTGTCTTACCGGGTTG
GACTCAAGACGATAGTTACCGGATAAGGCGCAGCGGTCGGGCTGAACGGGGGGTTCGTGCACACAGCCCA
GCTTGGAGCGAACGACCTACACCGAACTGAGATACCTACAGCGTGAGCTATGAGAAAGCGCCACGCTTCC
CGAAGGGAGAAAGGCGGACAGGTATCCGGTAAGCGGCAGGGTCGGAACAGGAGAGCGCACGAGGGAGCTT
CCAGGGGGAAACGCCTGGTATCTTTATAGTCCTGTCGGGTTTCGCCACCTCTGACTTGAGCGTCGATTTT
TGTGATGCTCGTCAGGGGGGCGGAGCCTATGGAAAAACGCCAGCAACGCGGCCTTTTTACGGTTCCTGGC
CTTTTGCTGGCCTTTTGCTCACATGTTCTTTCCTGCGTTATCCCCTGATTCTGTGGATAACCGTATTACC
GCCTTTGAGTGAGCTGATACCGCTCGCCGCAGCCGAACGACCGAGCGCAGCGAGTCAGTGAGCGAGGAAG
CGGAAGAGCGCCTGATGCGGTATTTTCTCCTTACGCATCTGTGCGGTATTTCACACCGCATATGGTGCAC
TCTCAGTACAATCTGCTCTGATGCCGCATAGTTAAGCCAGTATACACTCCGCTATCGCTACGTGACTGGG
TCATGGCTGCGCCCCGACACCCGCCAACACCCGCTGACGCGCCCTGACGGGCTTGTCTGCTCCCGGCATC
CGCTTACAGACAAGCTGTGACCGTCTCCGGGAGCTGCATGTGTCAGAGGTTTTCACCGTCATCACCGAAA
CGCGCGAGGCAGCAGATCAATTCGCGCGCGAAGGCGAAGCGGCATGCATAATGTGCCTGTCAAATGGACG
AAGCAGGGATTCTGCAAACCCTATGCTACTCCGTCAAGCCGTCAATTGTCTGATTCGTTACCAATTATGA
CAACTTGACGGCTACATCATTCACTTTTTCTTCACAACCGGCACGGAACTCGCTCGGGCTGGCCCCGGTG
CATTTTTTAAATACCCGCGAGAAATAGAGTTGATCGTCAAAACCAACATTGCGACCGACGGTGGCGATAG
GCATCCGGGTGGTGCTCAAAAGCAGCTTCGCCTGGCTGATACGTTGGTCCTCGCGCCAGCTTAAGACGCT
AATCCCTAACTGCTGGCGGAAAAAATGTGACAGACGCGACGGCGACAAGCAAACATGCTGTGCGACGCTG
GCGATATCAAAATTGCTGTCTGCCAGGTGATCGCTGATGTACTGACAAGCCTCGCGTACCCGATTATCCA
TCGGTGGATGGAGCGACTCGTTAATCGCTTCCATGCGCCGCAGTAACAATTGCTCAAGCAGATTTATCGC
CAGCAGCTCCGAATAGCGCCCTTCCCCTTGCCCGGCGTTAATGATTTGCCCAAACAGGTCGCTGAAATGC
GGCTGGTGCGCTTCATCCGGGCGAAAGAACCCCGTATTGGCAAATATTGACGGCCAGTTAAGCCATTCAT
GCCAGTAGGCGCGCGGACGAAAGTAAACCCACTGGTGATACCATTCGCGAGCCTCCGGATGACGACCGTA
GTGATGAATCTCTCCTGGCGGGAACAGCAAAATATCACCCGGTCGGCAAACAAATTCTCGTCCCTGATTT
TTCACCACCCCCTGACCGCGAATGGTGAGATTGAGAATATAACCTTTCATTCCCAGCGGTCGGTCGATAA
AAAAATCGAGATAACCGTTGGCCTCAATCGGCGTTAAACCCGCCACCAGATGGGCATTAAACGAGTATCC
CGGCAGCAGGGGATCATTTTGCGCTTCAGCCATACTTTTCATACTCCCGCCATTCAGAG
Features (pLannotate 1.2.2; 14 found; start..end, strand, type, name):
      1..285     +  promoter       araBAD promoter: araBAD; promoter of the L-arabinose operon of E. coli; the araC regulatory gene is transcribed in the opposite direction (Guzman et al., 1995)
    331..351     +  CDS            capTEV™ (fragment): composite tag for in vivo biotinylation, TEV protease cleavage, and 6xHis tagging
    352..384     +  CDS            T7 tag (gene 10 leader): leader peptide from bacteriophage T7 gene 10 promotes efficient translation in E. coli
    388..411     +  CDS            Xpress™ tag: Xpress™ epitope tag, including an enterokinase recognition and cleavage site
   1498..1962    +  CDS            spa (fragment): SPA_STAAU - Experimental evidence at protein level: Swiss-Prot protein existence level 1. Plays a role in the inhibition of the host innate and adaptive immune responses. Possesses five immunoglobulin-binding domains that capture both the fragment crystallizable region (Fc region) and the Fab region (part of Ig that identifies antigen) of immunoglobulins (By similarity). In turn, Staphylococcus aureus is protected from phagocytic killing via inhibition of Ig Fc region. In addition, the host elicited B-cell response is prevented due to a decrease of antibody-secreting cell proliferation that en
   1971..2086    +  ncRNA          5S rRNA: Accession: RF00001 - 5S ribosomal RNA
   2090..2176    +  terminator     rrnB T1 terminator: Escherichia coli rrnB; transcription terminator T1 from the E. coli rrnB gene
   2268..2295    +  terminator     rrnB T2 terminator: transcription terminator T2 from the E. coli rrnB gene
   2314..2405    +  promoter       AmpR promoter: bla
   2406..3266    +  CDS            AmpR: β-lactamase; bla; confers resistance to ampicillin, carbenicillin, and related antibiotics
   3437..4025    +  rep_origin     ori: high-copy-number ColE1/pMB1/pBR322/pUC origin of replication
   4211..4351    -  misc_feature   bom: basis of mobility region from pBR322
   4453..4493    -  CDS            rop (fragment): Rop protein, which maintains plasmids at low copy number; rop
   4615..5493    -  CDS            araC: L-arabinose regulatory protein; araC
