[The description below was written by a language model from this plasmid's Addgene catalogue record and pLannotate feature annotations shown in this document.]
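Description:
pBZS-YP_009325790 is a 5,519 nt bacterial expression plasmid built on the pBZS backbone and intended for producing the protein YP_009325790 (locus OS5_272R, also BST79_gp272) in E. coli. The associated publication concerns the identification, expression and purification of DNA cytosine 5-methyltransferases with short recognition sequences, so this open reading frame is presumably one of the candidate methyltransferases from that survey, although the record itself does not state its function or source organism. The plasmid replicates from a ColE1/pMB1-type origin, with the pBR322 bom region and only a fragment of rop nearby, and is selected with ampicillin through a β-lactamase cassette driven by its own promoter. The copy number is listed as unknown.

Expression is controlled by the arabinose system. The araBAD promoter drives the coding region, and the divergently oriented araC gene supplies the regulator that represses the promoter without L-arabinose and activates it when the sugar is added. This tight, titratable control is useful for potentially toxic DNA-modifying enzymes. Downstream of the promoter are a short fragment matched to a His/TEV composite tag, the T7 gene 10 leader that promotes efficient translation, and an Xpress epitope with an enterokinase cleavage site.

The unannotated stretch that follows most likely holds the YP_009325790 insert, though the feature table does not label it. After this gap comes a fragment of Staphylococcus aureus protein A, whose immunoglobulin-binding domains would probably act as a C-terminal affinity handle for IgG-based purification, assuming it is fused in frame. Transcription ends at the rrnB T1 and T2 terminators, which sit just after a 5S rRNA segment from the same operon.
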