Addgene plasmid #198373: pBZS-YP_009325790
Purpose: Express YP_009325790 in bacterial cells.
Depositing lab: Takashi Ito. Depositing organization: Kyushu University. Publication: Identification, expression, and purification of DNA cytosine 5-methyltransferases with short recognition sequences. Miura F, Miura M, Shibata Y, Furuta Y, Miyamura K, Ino Y, Bayoumi AMA, Oba U, Ito T. BMC Biotechnol. 2022 Nov 4;22(1):33. doi: 10.1186/s12896-022-00765-3. PubMed 36333700.
Backbone
  Vector backbone: pBZS
  Vector type: Bacterial Expression
Growth in bacteria
  Bacterial resistance: Ampicillin, 100 μg/mL
  Growth temperature: 37°C
  Growth strain: NEB T7 Express
  Copy number: Unknown
Gene/Insert
  Gene/Insert name: YP_009325790
  Entrez Gene: OS5_272R (a.k.a. BST79_gp272)
Terms and licenses: Academic/Nonprofit Terms; Industry Terms: Not Available to Industry
How to cite: pBZS-YP_009325790 was a gift from Takashi Ito (Addgene plasmid # 198373 ; http://n2t.net/addgene:198373 ; RRID:Addgene_198373)
